Addgene plasmid #242204: pGMF2-M
Purpose: OsU6-2p::sgRNA scaffold in L1 vector backbone, for subcloning of 2nd 20 bp target sequence. For use in monocots.
Depositing lab: Kate Creasey Krainer. Depositing organization: Grow More Foundation. Publication: Developing a Molecular Toolkit to ENABLE all to apply CRISPR/Cas9-based Gene Editing in planta. Abate BA, Hahn F, Chirivì D, Betti C, Fornara F, Molloy MC, Creasey Krainer KM. bioRxiv 2025.11.09.687425 10.1101/2025.11.09.687425.
Backbone
  Vector backbone: pUCIDT-AMP
  Backbone manufacturer: IDT
  Total vector size (bp): 4101
  Vector type: Plant Expression, CRISPR, Synthetic Biology
Growth in bacteria
  Bacterial resistance: Ampicillin, 100 μg/mL
  Growth temperature: 37°C
  Growth strain: DH5alpha
  Copy number: High Copy
Gene/Insert
  Gene/Insert name: Level1 OsU6-2p::sgRNA2 for subcloning of 20 bp target sequence
  gRNA/shRNA sequence: n/a
  Species: Synthetic
  Promoter: OsU6-2p
  Cloning method: Golden Gate
  Sequencing primers: 5′ CTGGTGGCAGGATATATTGTGGTG; 3′ GAACCCTGTGGTTGGCATGCACATAC
Terms and licenses: Academic/Nonprofit Terms; Industry Terms: Not Available to Industry
Depositor comments: Further information can be found at https://www.growmorefoundation.org/enable-crispr-kits
How to cite: pGMF2-M was a gift from Kate Creasey Krainer (Addgene plasmid # 242204 ; http://n2t.net/addgene:242204 ; RRID:Addgene_242204)
