[The description below was written by a language model from this plasmid's Addgene catalogue record and pLannotate feature annotations shown in this document.]
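Description:
pGMF2-M is a 4.1 kb Level 1 Golden Gate module for plant CRISPR/Cas9 genome editing, built in the high-copy pUCIDT-AMP cloning backbone. It is propagated in E. coli through a ColE1/pUC-type origin and selected with ampicillin via the β-lactamase gene and its native promoter. The record classes it as a plant expression, CRISPR and synthetic biology vector, and it belongs to a modular toolkit intended to make Cas9-based editing in planta broadly accessible.

The payload is a synthetic guide RNA expression unit in which the OsU6-2 promoter drives an sgRNA scaffold; U6 promoters of this kind recruit RNA polymerase III to produce small RNAs, and this one is intended for monocot species. No spacer is present. The plasmid is an empty acceptor into which a user subclones a 20 bp target sequence, and it is designated for the second guide position in a multi-guide assembly.

The feature table detects part of the Streptococcus pyogenes tracrRNA-derived scaffold. Immediately upstream of it lies a lac promoter/operator, pUC multiple cloning site and lacZα fragment. This arrangement is consistent with a placeholder cassette that the target sequence would replace, allowing blue/white screening, although the record does not state this explicitly. The OsU6-2 promoter itself was not annotated by the automated tool; it presumably lies in the unannotated stretch after the left border.

Nopaline-type T-DNA left and right border repeats flank the guide cassette, as is typical of Level 1 backbones. No Agrobacterium-compatible origin is listed, so the module is presumably assembled with other units into a higher-level binary vector. Additional lac, lacI, rop and bom fragments are backbone remnants.
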