Features (pLannotate 1.2.2; 20 found; start..end, strand, type, name):
     32..67      +  CDS            rop (fragment): Rop protein, which maintains plasmids at low copy number; rop
    169..268     +  misc_feature   bom (fragment): basis of mobility region from pBR322
    274..428     -  CDS            lacZα (fragment): LacZα fragment of β-galactosidase; lacZ fragment
    590..614     +  misc_feature   LB T-DNA repeat: left border repeat from nopaline C58 T-DNA
    977..1019    +  CDS            lacI (fragment): lac repressor; lacI; The lac repressor binds to the lac operator to inhibit transcription in E. coli. This inhibition can be relieved by adding lactose or isopropyl-β-D-thiogalactopyranoside (IPTG).
   1032..1053    +  protein_bind   CAP binding site: CAP binding activates transcription in the presence of cAMP. E. coli catabolite activator protein
   1068..1098    +  promoter       lac promoter: promoter for the E. coli lac operon
   1106..1122    +  protein_bind   lac operator: The lac repressor binds to the lac operator to inhibit transcription in E. coli. This inhibition can be relieved by adding lactose or isopropyl-β-D-thiogalactopyranoside (IPTG). lac repressor encoded by lacI
   1159..1215    -  misc_feature   MCS: pUC18/19 multiple cloning site
   1212..1369    +  CDS            lacZα (fragment): LacZα fragment of β-galactosidase; lacZ fragment
   1375..1474    -  misc_feature   bom (fragment): basis of mobility region from pBR322
   1580..1647    +  misc_RNA       tracrRNA (fragment): trans-activating CRISPR RNA for the Streptococcus pyogenes CRISPR/Cas9 system
   1702..1726    +  misc_feature   RB T-DNA repeat: right border repeat from nopaline C58 T-DNA
   1904..1920    -  protein_bind   lac operator: The lac repressor binds to the lac operator to inhibit transcription in E. coli. This inhibition can be relieved by adding lactose or isopropyl-β-D-thiogalactopyranoside (IPTG). lac repressor encoded by lacI
   1928..1958    -  promoter       lac promoter: promoter for the E. coli lac operon
   1973..1994    -  protein_bind   CAP binding site: CAP binding activates transcription in the presence of cAMP. E. coli catabolite activator protein
   2007..2099    -  CDS            lacI (fragment): lac repressor; lacI; The lac repressor binds to the lac operator to inhibit transcription in E. coli. This inhibition can be relieved by adding lactose or isopropyl-β-D-thiogalactopyranoside (IPTG).
   2282..2870    -  rep_origin     ori: high-copy-number ColE1/pMB1/pBR322/pUC origin of replication
   3041..3901    -  CDS            AmpR: β-lactamase; bla; confers resistance to ampicillin, carbenicillin, and related antibiotics
   3902..4006    -  promoter       AmpR promoter: bla
>Addgene plasmid #242204 | pGMF2-M | addgene full sequence | sequence record 490169 | Addgene NGS Result
TCGCGCGTTTCGGTGCACGAGGCCCTTTCATCTCGCGCGTTTCGGTGATGACGGTGAAAACCTCTGACAC
ATGCAGCTCCCCTAGACGGTCACAGCTTGTCTGTAAGCGGATGCCGGGAGCAGACAAGCCCGTCAGGGCG
CGTCAGCGGGTGTTGGCGGGTGTCGGGGCTGGCTTAACTATGCGGCATCAGAGCAGATTGTACTGAGAGT
GCACCAAATGCGGTGTGAAATACCGCACAGATGCGTAAGGAGAAAATACCGCATCAGGCGCCATTCGCCA
TTCAGGCTGCGCAACTGTTGGGAAGGGCGATCGGTGCGGGCCTCATCGCTATTACGCCAGCTGGCGAAAG
GGGGATGTGCTGCAAGGCGATTAAGTTGGGTAACGCCAGGGTTTTCCCAGTCACGACGTTGTAAAACGAC
GGCCAGTGCAACGCGATGACGATGGATAGCGATTCATCGATGAGCTGACCCGATCGCCGCCGCCGGAGGG
TTGCGTTTGAGACAGGCGACAGATTCTGACTGATGGGCTGCCTGTATCGAGTGGTGATTTTGTGCCGAGC
TGCCGGTCGGGGAGCTGTTGGCTGGCTGGTGGCAGGATATATTGTGGTGTAAACAAATTGACGCTTAGAC
AACTTAATAACACATTGCGGACGTTTTTAATGTACTGGGGTGGATGCAGTGGGCCCCACTCTGTGAAGAC
AATTACGAATTCCCATGGGGAGGGATCATGAACCAACGGCCTGGCTGTATTTGGTGGTTGTGTAGGGAGA
TGGGGAGAAGAAAAGCCCGATTCTCTTCGCTGTGATGGGCTGGATGCATGCGGGGGAGCGGGAGGCCCAA
GTACGTGCACGGTGAGCGGCCCACAGGGCGAGTGTGAGCGCGAGAGGCGGGAGGAACAGTTTAGTACCAC
ATTGCCCAGCTAACTCGAACGCGACCAACTTATAAACCCGCGCGCTGTCGCTTGTGTTGTGAGACCGCAG
CTGGCACGACAGGTTTGCCGACTGGAAAGCGGGCAGTGAGCGCAACGCAATTAATGTGAGTTAGCTCACT
CATTAGGCACCCCAGGCTTTACACTTTATGCTTCCGGCTCGTATGTTGTGTGGAATTGTGAGCGGATAAC
AATTTCACACAGGAAACAGCTATGACCATGATTACGCCAAGCTTGCATGCCTGCAGGTCGACTCTAGAGG
ATCCCCGGGTACCGAGCTCGAATTCACTGGCCGTCGTTTTACAACGTCGTGACTGGGAAAACCCTGGCGT
TACCCAACTTAATCGCCTTGCAGCACATCCCCCTTTCGCCAGCTGGCGTAATAGCGAAGAGGCCCGCACC
GATCGCCCTTCCCAACAGTTGCGCAGCCTGAATGGCGAATGGCGCCTGATGCGGTATTTTCTCCTTACGC
ATCTGTGCGGTATTTCACACCGCATATGGTGCACTCTCAGTACAATCTGCTCTGATGCCGCATAGTTAAG
CCAGCCCCGACACCCGCCAACACCCGCTGACGCGCCCTGACGGGCTTGTCTGCTCCCGGCATCCGCTTAC
AGACAAGCTGTGACGGTCTCAGTTTCAGAGCTATGCTGGAAACAGCATAGCAAGTTGAAATAAGGCTAGT
CCGTTATCAACTTGAAAAAGTGGCACCGAGTCGGTGCTTTTTTTTTCGCTGGGATTGTCTTCTGCACGAA
GTGGTTTAAACTATCAGTGTTTGACAGGATATATTGGCGGGTAAACCTAAGAGAAAAGAGCGTTTATTAG
AATAATCGGATATTTAAAAGGGCGTGAAAAGGTTTATCCGTTCGTCCATTTGTATGTGCATGCCAACCAC
AGGGTTCCCCAATCAGTTCTGGACCAGCGAGCTGTGCTGCGACTCGTGGCGTAATCATGGTCATAGCTGT
TTCCTGTGTGAAATTGTTATCCGCTCACAATTCCACACAACATACGAGCCGGAAGCATAAAGTGTAAAGC
CTGGGGTGCCTAATGAGTGAGCTAACTCACATTAATTGCGTTGCGCTCACTGCCCGCTTTCCAGTCGGGA
AACCTGTCGTGCCAGCTGCATTAATGAATCGGCCAACGCGCGGGGAGAGGCGGTTTGCGTATTGGGCGCT
CTTCCGCTTCCTCGCTCACTGACTCGCTGCGCTCGGTCGTTCGGCTGCGGCGAGCGGTATCAGCTCACTC
AAAGGCGGTAATACGGTTATCCACAGAATCAGGGGATAACGCAGGAAAGAACATGTGAGCAAAAGGCCAG
CAAAAGGCCAGGAACCGTAAAAAGGCCGCGTTGCTGGCGTTTTTCCATAGGCTCCGCCCCCCTGACGAGC
ATCACAAAAATCGACGCTCAAGTCAGAGGTGGCGAAACCCGACAGGACTATAAAGATACCAGGCGTTTCC
CCCTGGAAGCTCCCTCGTGCGCTCTCCTGTTCCGACCCTGTCGCTTACCGGATACCTGTCCGCCTTTCTC
CCTTCGGGAAGCGTGGCGCTTTCTCATAGCTCACGCTGTAGGTATCTCAGTTCGGTGTAGGTCGTTCGCT
CCAAGCTGGGCTGTGTGCACGAACCCCCCGTTCAGCCCGACCGCTGCGCCTTATCCGGTAACTATCGTCT
TGAGTCCAACCCGGTAAGACACGACTTATCGCCACTGGCAGCAGCCACTGGTAACAGGATTAGCAGAGCG
AGGTATGTAGGCGGTGCTACAGAGTTCTTGAAGTGGTGGCCTAACTACGGCTACACTAGAAGAACAGTAT
TTGGTATCTGCGCTCTGCTGAAGCCAGTTACCTTCGGAAAAAGAGTTGGTAGCTCTTGATCCGGCAAACA
AACCACCGCTGGTAGCGGTGGTTTTTTTGTTTGCAAGCAGCAGATTACGCGCAGAAAAAAAGGATCTCAA
GAAGATCCTTTGATCTTTTCTACGGGGTCTGACGCTCAGTGGAACGAAAACTCACGTTAAGGGATTTTGG
TCATGAGATTATCAAAAAGGATCTTCACCTAGATCCTTTTAAATTAAAAATGAAGTTTTAAATCAATCTA
AAGTATATATGAGTAAACTTGGTCTGACAGTTACCAATGCTTAATCAGTGAGGCACCTATCTCAGCGATC
TGTCTATTTCGTTCATCCATAGTTGCCTGACTCCCCGTCGTGTAGATAACTACGATACGGGAGGGCTTAC
CATCTGGCCCCAGTGCTGCAATGATACCGCGAGATCCACGCTCACCGGCTCCAGATTTATCAGCAATAAA
CCAGCCAGCCGGAAGGGCCGAGCGCAGAAGTGGTCCTGCAACTTTATCCGCCTCCATCCAGTCTATTAAT
TGTTGCCGGGAAGCTAGAGTAAGTAGTTCGCCAGTTAATAGTTTGCGCAACGTTGTTGCCATTGCTACAG
GCATCGTGGTGTCACGCTCGTCGTTTGGTATGGCTTCATTCAGCTCCGGTTCCCAACGATCAAGGCGAGT
TACATGATCCCCCATGTTGTGCAAAAAAGCGGTTAGCTCCTTCGGTCCTCCGATCGTTGTCAGAAGTAAG
TTGGCCGCAGTGTTATCACTCATGGTTATGGCAGCACTGCATAATTCTCTTACTGTCATGCCATCCGTAA
GATGCTTTTCTGTGACTGGTGAGTACTCAACCAAGTCATTCTGAGAATAGTGTATGCGGCGACCGAGTTG
CTCTTGCCCGGCGTCAATACGGGATAATACCGCGCCACATAGCAGAACTTTAAAAGTGCTCATCATTGGA
AAACGTTCTTCGGGGCGAAAACTCTCAAGGATCTTACCGCTGTTGAGATCCAGTTCGATGTAACCCACTC
GTGCACCCAACTGATCTTCAGCATCTTTTACTTTCACCAGCGTTTCTGGGTGAGCAAAAACAGGAAGGCA
AAATGCCGCAAAAAAGGGAATAAGGGCGACACGGAAATGTTGAATACTCATACTCTACCTTTTTCAATAT
TATTGAAGCATTTATCAGGGTTATTGTCTCATGAGCGGATACATATTTGAATGTATTTAGAAAAATAAAC
AAATAGGGGTTCCGCGCACATTTCCCCGAAAAGTGCCACCTGACGTCTAAGAAACCATTATTATCATGAC
ATTAACCTATAAAAATAGGCGTATCACGAGGCCCTTTCATC
